Addgene plasmid #224092: pFA6a-link-ymTurquoise2-Kan
Purpose: Yeast tagging vector to create a gene fusion with yeast optimized mTurquoise2 with Kan selection
Depositing lab: Bas Teusink. Depositing organization: Vrije Universiteit Amsterdam.
Backbone
  Vector backbone: pFA6A
  Vector type: Yeast Expression
  Selectable markers: Neomycin (select with G418)
Growth in bacteria
  Bacterial resistance: Ampicillin, 100 μg/mL
  Growth temperature: 37°C
  Growth strain: DH5alpha
  Copy number: High Copy
Gene/Insert
  Gene/Insert name: ymTurquoise2
  Species: Synthetic
  Tag / fusion protein: ymTurquoise2
  Cloning method: Restriction Enzyme; 5′ cloning site Unknown (unknown if destroyed)
Terms and licenses: Academic/Nonprofit Terms; Industry Terms: Not Available to Industry
How to cite: pFA6a-link-ymTurquoise2-Kan was a gift from Bas Teusink (Addgene plasmid # 224092 ; http://n2t.net/addgene:224092 ; RRID:Addgene_224092)
