[The description below was written by a language model from this plasmid's Addgene catalogue record and pLannotate feature annotations shown in this document.]
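Description:
pFA6a-link-ymTurquoise2-Kan is a yeast gene-tagging vector built on the pFA6a backbone, a 4.9 kb plasmid that serves as a template for making fusions between a yeast gene and a yeast codon-optimized version of the cyan fluorescent protein mTurquoise2. In bacteria it is propagated as a high-copy plasmid through a ColE1/pUC-type origin and selected with ampicillin via the β-lactamase gene and its own promoter. No yeast replication origin or centromere is annotated, which is consistent with a module meant to be integrated into the genome rather than kept as an episome.

The payload is a compact tagging cassette. The synthetic ymTurquoise2 coding sequence, a monomeric, rapidly maturing and acid-tolerant Aequorea-derived cyan protein, is followed by the S. cerevisiae ADH1 terminator. No yeast promoter is annotated upstream of it, so expression is expected to come from the promoter of the tagged gene once the fusion is made. The "link" in the name implies a short linker ahead of the fluorescent protein, although the feature table does not annotate one. Immediately downstream lies the kanMX marker, a self-contained yeast expression unit that confers G418 resistance and allows selection of transformants. SP6 and T7 phage promoters flank the cassette, and short fragments annotated as rop, bom and lacI are backbone remnants with no evident function.

Vectors of this family are generally used by amplifying the tag-plus-marker module with primers carrying homology to the target locus, then integrating it by homologous recombination. The record itself states only that the plasmid is for creating ymTurquoise2 gene fusions with Kan selection.
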