Features (pLannotate 1.2.2; 11 found; start..end, strand, type, name):
    152..187     +  CDS            rop (fragment): Rop protein, which maintains plasmids at low copy number; rop
    289..340     +  misc_feature   bom (fragment): basis of mobility region from pBR322
    403..421     +  promoter       SP6 promoter: promoter for bacteriophage SP6 RNA polymerase
    491..1207    +  CDS            mTurquoise2: mTurquoise2 is a basic (constitutively fluorescent) cyan fluorescent protein published in 2012, derived from Aequorea victoria. It is reported to be a rapidly-maturing monomer with very low acid sensitivity.
   1251..1438    +  terminator     ADH1 terminator: S. cerevisiae ADH1; transcription terminator for the S. cerevisiae alcohol dehydrogenase 1 (ADH1) gene
   1513..2869    +  gene           kanMX: yeast selectable marker conferring kanamycin resistance (Wach et al., 1994)
   2974..2992    -  promoter       T7 promoter: promoter for bacteriophage T7 RNA polymerase
   3014..3067    -  CDS            lacI (fragment): lac repressor; lacI; The lac repressor binds to the lac operator to inhibit transcription in E. coli. This inhibition can be relieved by adding lactose or isopropyl-β-D-thiogalactopyranoside (IPTG).
   3250..3838    -  rep_origin     ori: high-copy-number ColE1/pMB1/pBR322/pUC origin of replication
   4009..4869    -  CDS            AmpR: β-lactamase; bla; confers resistance to ampicillin, carbenicillin, and related antibiotics
   4870..57      -  promoter       AmpR promoter (across the origin): bla
>Addgene plasmid #224092 | pFA6a-link-ymTurquoise2-Kan | addgene full sequence | sequence record 453797 | Addgene NGS Result
CATGAGCGGATACATATTTGAATGTATTTAGAAAAATAAACAAATAGGGGTTCCGCGCACATTTCCCCGA
AAAGTGCCACCTGACGTCTAAGAAACCATTATTATCATGACATTAACCTATAAAAATAGGCGTATCACGA
GGCCCTTTCGTCTCGCGCGTTTCGGTGATGACGGTGAAAACCTCTGACACATGCAGCTCCCGGAGACGGT
CACAGCTTGTCTGTAAGCGGATGCCGGGAGCAGACAAGCCCGTCAGGGCGCGTCAGCGGGTGTTGGCGGG
TGTCGGGGCTGGCTTAACTATGCGGCATCAGAGCAGATTGTACTGAGAGTGCACCATATGGACATATTGT
CGTTAGAACGCGGCTACAATTAATACATAACCTTATGTATCATACACATACGATTTAGGTGACACTATAG
AACGCGGCCGCCAGCTGAAGCTTCGTACGCTGCAGGTCGACGGATCGGTGACGGTGCTGGTTTAATTAAC
ATGGTTAGTAAAGGTGAAGAATTGTTCACTGGTGTAGTGCCAATTTTAGTAGAATTAGATGGTGACGTTA
ACGGTCATAAGTTCTCTGTAAGCGGTGAAGGTGAAGGTGACGCAACATACGGTAAATTAACTTTGAAATT
CATTTGTACTACAGGTAAATTACCAGTTCCATGGCCAACTTTGGTTACTACTTTGTCTTGGGGTGTTCAA
TGTTTCGCTAGATACCCAGATCATATGAAGCAACATGATTTCTTTAAGTCTGCTATGCCAGAAGGTTACG
TTCAAGAAAGAACTATCTTCTTCAAGGATGATGGTAACTATAAGACTAGAGCTGAAGTTAAGTTCGAAGG
AGATACTTTAGTTAATAGAATTGAATTGAAGGGTATTGATTTTAAGGAAGATGGTAATATTTTGGGTCAT
AAGTTGGAATATAATTACTTCTCTGATAACGTTTACATTACTGCTGATAAGCAAAAGAACGGTATTAAGG
CGAACTTCAAGATTAGACATAACATTGAAGATGGTGGTGTTCAATTAGCTGATCATTACCAACAAAACAC
TCCAATTGGTGACGGTCCAGTTTTGTTGCCAGATAACCATTACTTGTCTACTCAATCTAAGTTGTCTAAG
GATCCAAACGAAAAGAGAGATCATATGGTTTTGTTGGAATTCGTTACTGCTGCTGGGATCACTTTAGGTA
TGGATGAATTGTATAAATAAGCGGCCGCCTCGAGGTCGACGGCGCGCCACTTCTAAATAAGCGAATTTCT
TATGATTTATGATTTTTATTATTAAATAAGTTATAAAAAAAATAAGTGTATACAAATTTTAAAGTGACTC
TTAGGTTTTAAAACGAAAATTCTTATTCTTGAGTAACTCTTTCCTGTAGGTCAGGTTGCTTTCTCAGGTA
TAGTATGAGGTCGCTCTTATTGACCACACCTCTACCGGCAGATCCGCTAGGGATAACAGGGTAATATAGA
TCTGTTTAGCTTGCCTCGTCCCCGCCGGGTCACCCGGCCAGCGACATGGAGGCCCAGAATACCCTCCTTG
ACAGTCTTGACGTGCGCAGCTCAGGGGCATGATGTGACTGTCGCCCGTACATTTAGCCCATACATCCCCA
TGTATAATCATTTGCATCCATACATTTTGATGGCCGCACGGCGCGAAGCAAAAATTACGGCTCCTCGCTG
CAGACCTGCGAGCAGGGAAACGCTCCCCTCACAGACGCGTTGAATTGTCCCCACGCCGCGCCCCTGTAGA
GAAATATAAAAGGTTAGGATTTGCCACTGAGGTTCTTCTTTCATATACTTCCTTTTAAAATCTTGCTAGG
ATACAGTTCTCACATCACATCCGAACATAAACAACCATGGGTAAGGAAAAGACTCACGTTTCGAGGCCGC
GATTAAATTCCAACATGGATGCTGATTTATATGGGTATAAATGGGCTCGCGATAATGTCGGGCAATCAGG
TGCGACAATCTATCGATTGTATGGGAAGCCCGATGCGCCAGAGTTGTTTCTGAAACATGGCAAAGGTAGC
GTTGCCAATGATGTTACAGATGAGATGGTCAGACTAAACTGGCTGACGGAATTTATGCCTCTTCCGACCA
TCAAGCATTTTATCCGTACTCCTGATGATGCATGGTTACTCACCACTGCGATCCCCGGCAAAACAGCATT
CCAGGTATTAGAAGAATATCCTGATTCAGGTGAAAATATTGTTGATGCGCTGGCAGTGTTCCTGCGCCGG
TTGCATTCGATTCCTGTTTGTAATTGTCCTTTTAACAGCGATCGCGTATTTCGTCTCGCTCAGGCGCAAT
CACGAATGAATAACGGTTTGGTTGATGCGAGTGATTTTGATGACGAGCGTAATGGCTGGCCTGTTGAACA
AGTCTGGAAAGAAATGCATAAGCTTTTGCCATTCTCACCGGATTCAGTCGTCACTCATGGTGATTTCTCA
CTTGATAACCTTATTTTTGACGAGGGGAAATTAATAGGTTGTATTGATGTTGGACGAGTCGGAATCGCAG
ACCGATACCAGGATCTTGCCATCCTATGGAACTGCCTCGGTGAGTTTTCTCCTTCATTACAGAAACGGCT
TTTTCAAAAATATGGTATTGATAATCCTGATATGAATAAATTGCAGTTTCATTTGATGCTCGATGAGTTT
TTCTAATCAGTACTGACAATAAAAAGATTCTTGTTTTCAAGAACTTGTCATTTGTATAGTTTTTTTATAT
TGTAGTTGTTCTATTTTAATCAAATGTTAGCGTGATTTATATTTTTTTTCGCCTCGACATCATCTGCCCA
GATGCGAAGTTAAGTGCGCAGAAAGTAATATCATGCGTCAATCGTATGTGAATGCTGGTCGCTATACTGC
TGTCGATTCGATACTAACGCCGCCATCCAGTTTAAACGAGCTCGAATTCATCGATGATATCAGATCCACT
AGTGGCCTATGCGGCCGCGGATCTGCCGGTCTCCCTATAGTGAGTCGTATTAATTTCGATAAGCCAGGTT
AACCTGCATTAATGAATCGGCCAACGCGCGGGGAGAGGCGGTTTGCGTATTGGGCGCTCTTCCGCTTCCT
CGCTCACTGACTCGCTGCGCTCGGTCGTTCGGCTGCGGCGAGCGGTATCAGCTCACTCAAAGGCGGTAAT
ACGGTTATCCACAGAATCAGGGGATAACGCAGGAAAGAACATGTGAGCAAAAGGCCAGCAAAAGGCCAGG
AACCGTAAAAAGGCCGCGTTGCTGGCGTTTTTCCATAGGCTCCGCCCCCCTGACGAGCATCACAAAAATC
GACGCTCAAGTCAGAGGTGGCGAAACCCGACAGGACTATAAAGATACCAGGCGTTTCCCCCTGGAAGCTC
CCTCGTGCGCTCTCCTGTTCCGACCCTGCCGCTTACCGGATACCTGTCCGCCTTTCTCCCTTCGGGAAGC
GTGGCGCTTTCTCATAGCTCACGCTGTAGGTATCTCAGTTCGGTGTAGGTCGTTCGCTCCAAGCTGGGCT
GTGTGCACGAACCCCCCGTTCAGCCCGACCGCTGCGCCTTATCCGGTAACTATCGTCTTGAGTCCAACCC
GGTAAGACACGACTTATCGCCACTGGCAGCAGCCACTGGTAACAGGATTAGCAGAGCGAGGTATGTAGGC
GGTGCTACAGAGTTCTTGAAGTGGTGGCCTAACTACGGCTACACTAGAAGAACAGTATTTGGTATCTGCG
CTCTGCTGAAGCCAGTTACCTTCGGAAAAAGAGTTGGTAGCTCTTGATCCGGCAAACAAACCACCGCTGG
TAGCGGTGGTTTTTTTGTTTGCAAGCAGCAGATTACGCGCAGAAAAAAAGGATCTCAAGAAGATCCTTTG
ATCTTTTCTACGGGGTCTGACGCTCAGTGGAACGAAAACTCACGTTAAGGGATTTTGGTCATGAGATTAT
CAAAAAGGATCTTCACCTAGATCCTTTTAAATTAAAAATGAAGTTTTAAATCAATCTAAAGTATATATGA
GTAAACTTGGTCTGACAGTTACCAATGCTTAATCAGTGAGGCACCTATCTCAGCGATCTGTCTATTTCGT
TCATCCATAGTTGCCTGACTCCCCGTCGTGTAGATAACTACGATACGGGAGGGCTTACCATCTGGCCCCA
GTGCTGCAATGATACCGCGAGACCCACGCTCACCGGCTCCAGATTTATCAGCAATAAACCAGCCAGCCGG
AAGGGCCGAGCGCAGAAGTGGTCCTGCAACTTTATCCGCCTCCATCCAGTCTATTAATTGTTGCCGGGAA
GCTAGAGTAAGTAGTTCGCCAGTTAATAGTTTGCGCAACGTTGTTGCCATTGCTACAGGCATCGTGGTGT
CACGCTCGTCGTTTGGTATGGCTTCATTCAGCTCCGGTTCCCAACGATCAAGGCGAGTTACATGATCCCC
CATGTTGTGCAAAAAAGCGGTTAGCTCCTTCGGTCCTCCGATCGTTGTCAGAAGTAAGTTGGCCGCAGTG
TTATCACTCATGGTTATGGCAGCACTGCATAATTCTCTTACTGTCATGCCATCCGTAAGATGCTTTTCTG
TGACTGGTGAGTACTCAACCAAGTCATTCTGAGAATAGTGTATGCGGCGACCGAGTTGCTCTTGCCCGGC
GTCAATACGGGATAATACCGCGCCACATAGCAGAACTTTAAAAGTGCTCATCATTGGAAAACGTTCTTCG
GGGCGAAAACTCTCAAGGATCTTACCGCTGTTGAGATCCAGTTCGATGTAACCCACTCGTGCACCCAACT
GATCTTCAGCATCTTTTACTTTCACCAGCGTTTCTGGGTGAGCAAAAACAGGAAGGCAAAATGCCGCAAA
AAAGGGAATAAGGGCGACACGGAAATGTTGAATACTCATACTCTTCCTTTTTCAATATTATTGAAGCATT
TATCAGGGTTATTGTCT
